LOCUS       Exported 6905 bp ds-DNA circular SYN 12-MAY-2021
DEFINITION  Medium affinity glutamate sensor.
ACCESSION   .
VERSION     .
KEYWORDS    pAAV.CAG-FLEX.SF-iGluSnFR.A184V
SOURCE      synthetic DNA construct
  ORGANISM  synthetic DNA construct
REFERENCE   1 (bases 1 to 6905)
  AUTHORS   Marvin JS, Scholl B, Wilson DE, Podgorski K, Kazemipour A, Muller
            JA, Schoch S, Quiroz FJU, Rebola N, Bao H, Little JP, Tkachuk AN,
            Cai E, Hantman AW, Wang SS, DePiero VJ, Borghuis BG, Chapman ER,
            Dietrich D, DiGregorio DA, Fitzpatrick D, Looger LL
  TITLE     Stability, affinity, and chromatic variants of the glutamate sensor
            iGluSnFR.
  JOURNAL   Nat Methods. 2018 Nov;15(11):936-939. doi:
            10.1038/s41592-018-0171-3. Epub 2018 Oct 30.
  PUBMED    30377363
REFERENCE   2 (bases 1 to 6905)
  AUTHORS   .
  TITLE     Direct Submission
  JOURNAL   Exported May 12, 2021 from SnapGene Server 1.1.58
            http://www.snapgene.com
FEATURES             Location/Qualifiers
     source          1..6905
                     /organism="synthetic DNA construct"
                     /mol_type="other DNA"
     repeat_region   26..155
                     /label=AAV2 ITR
     promoter        466..743
                     /label=chicken beta-actin promoter
     primer_bind     1022..1044
                     /label=pCAGGS-5
                     /note="Chimeric intron in CAG promoter, forward primer"
     primer_bind     1106..1125
                     /label=pCAG-F
                     /note="Rabbit beta-globin intron, for pCAG plasmids,
                     forward primer"
     protein_bind    complement(1160..1193)
                     /label=lox2272
                     /bound_moiety="Cre recombinase"
                     /note="Cre-mediated recombination occurs in the 8-bp core
                     sequence (GGATACTT). lox2272 sites are compatible with each
                     other, but incompatible with loxP or loxN sites (Lee and
                     Saito, 1988)."
     protein_bind    complement(1256..1289)
                     /label=loxP
                     /bound_moiety="Cre recombinase"
                     /note="Cre-mediated recombination occurs in the 8-bp core
                     sequence (GCATACAT)."
     CDS             complement(1317..1463)
                     /codon_start=1
                     /product="transmembrane domain from platelet derived growth
                     factor receptor beta"
                     /label=PDGFR-beta TM domain
                     /translation="AVGQDTQEVIVVPHSLPFKVVVISAILALVVLTIISLIILIMLWQ
                     KKPR"
     CDS             complement(1467..1496)
                     /codon_start=1
                     /product="Myc (human c-Myc proto-oncogene) epitope tag"
                     /label=Myc
                     /translation="EQKLISEEDL"
     primer_bind     1961..1982
                     /label=EGFP-N
                     /note="EGFP, reverse primer"
     primer_bind     complement(2085..2106)
                     /label=EGFP-C
                     /note="EGFP, forward primer"
     sig_peptide     complement(3072..3134)
                     /product="leader sequence from mouse immunoglobulin kappa
                     light chain"
                     /label=Ig-kappa leader
     regulatory      3131..3140
                     /regulatory_class="other"
                     /note="vertebrate consensus sequence for strong initiation
                     of translation (Kozak, 1987)"
     protein_bind    3165..3198
                     /label=lox2272
                     /bound_moiety="Cre recombinase"
                     /note="Cre-mediated recombination occurs in the 8-bp core
                     sequence (GGATACTT). lox2272 sites are compatible with each
                     other, but incompatible with loxP or loxN sites (Lee and
                     Saito, 1988)."
     protein_bind    3269..3302
                     /label=loxP
                     /bound_moiety="Cre recombinase"
                     /note="Cre-mediated recombination occurs in the 8-bp core
                     sequence (GCATACAT)."
     misc_feature    3374..3962
                     /label=WPRE
                     /note="woodchuck hepatitis virus posttranscriptional
                     regulatory element"
     primer_bind     complement(3427..3447)
                     /label=WPRE-R
                     /note="WPRE, reverse primer"
     CDS             complement(3845..3856)
                     /codon_start=1
                     /product="Factor Xa recognition and cleavage site"
                     /label=Factor Xa site
                     /translation="IEGR"
     polyA_signal    4005..4126
                     /label=SV40 poly(A) signal
                     /note="SV40 polyadenylation signal"
     primer_bind     complement(4016..4035)
                     /label=EBV-rev
                     /note="SV40 polyA terminator, reverse primer"
     primer_bind     4070..4089
                     /label=SV40pA-R
                     /note="SV40 polyA, reverse primer"
     repeat_region   4288..4417
                     /label=AAV2 ITR
     primer_bind     complement(4483..4500)
                     /label=L4440
                     /note="L4440 vector, forward primer"
     rep_origin      complement(4654..5242)
                     /direction=LEFT
                     /label=ori
                     /note="high-copy-number ColE1/pMB1/pBR322/pUC origin of
                     replication"
     primer_bind     complement(4734..4753)
                     /label=pBR322ori-F
                     /note="pBR322 origin, forward primer"
     CDS             complement(5413..6273)
                     /codon_start=1
                     /gene="bla"
                     /product="beta-lactamase"
                     /label=AmpR
                     /note="confers resistance to ampicillin, carbenicillin, and
                     related antibiotics"
                     /translation="MSIQHFRVALIPFFAAFCLPVFAHPETLVKVKDAEDQLGARVGYI
                     ELDLNSGKILESFRPEERFPMMSTFKVLLCGAVLSRIDAGQEQLGRRIHYSQNDLVEYS
                     PVTEKHLTDGMTVRELCSAAITMSDNTAANLLLTTIGGPKELTAFLHNMGDHVTRLDRW
                     EPELNEAIPNDERDTTMPVAMATTLRKLLTGELLTLASRQQLIDWMEADKVAGPLLRSA
                     LPAGWFIADKSGAGERGSRGIIAALGPDGKPSRIVVIYTTGSQATMDERNRQIAEIGAS
                     LIKHW"
     primer_bind     6036..6055
                     /label=Amp-R
                     /note="Ampicillin resistance gene, reverse primer"
     promoter        complement(6274..6378)
                     /gene="bla"
                     /label=AmpR promoter
     rep_origin      complement(6404..6859)
                     /direction=LEFT
                     /label=f1 ori
                     /note="f1 bacteriophage origin of replication; arrow
                     indicates direction of (+) strand synthesis"
     primer_bind     complement(6541..6562)
                     /label=F1ori-F
                     /note="F1 origin, forward primer"
     primer_bind     6753..6772
                     /label=F1ori-R
                     /note="F1 origin, reverse primer"
ORIGIN
        1 gcgggcctct tcgctattac gccagctgcg cgctcgctcg ctcactgagg ccgcccgggc
       61 aaagcccggg cgtcgggcga cctttggtcg cccggcctca gtgagcgagc gagcgcgcag
      121 agagggagtg gccaactcca tcactagggg ttccttgtag ttaatgatta acccgccatg
      181 ctacttatct acgtagccat gctctaggaa gagtaccatt gacgtcaata atgacgtatg
      241 ttcccatagt aacgccaata gggactttcc attgacgtca atgggtggag tatttacggt
      301 aaactgccca cttggcagta catcaagtgt atcatatgcc aagtacgccc cctattgacg
      361 tcaatgacgg taaatggccc gcctggcatt atgcccagta catgacctta tgggactttc
      421 ctacttggca gtacatctac gtattagtca tcgctattac catggtcgag gtgagcccca
      481 cgttctgctt cactctcccc atctcccccc cctccccacc cccaattttg tatttattta
      541 ttttttaatt attttgtgca gcgatggggg cggggggggg gggggggcgc gcgccrggsg
      601 gggsggggsg gggsgrgggg sggggsgggg cgaggcggag aggtgcggcg gcagccaatc
      661 agagcggcgc gctccgaaag tttcctttta tggcgaggcg gcggcggcgg cggccctata
      721 aaaagcgaag cgcgcggcgg gcgggagtcg ctgcgcgctg ccttcgcccc gtgccccgct
      781 ccgccgccgc ctcgcgccgc ccgccccggc tctgactgac cgcgttactc ccacaggtga
      841 gcgggcggga cggcccttct cctccgggct gtaattagcg cttggtttaa tgacggcttg
      901 tttcttttct gtggctgcgt gaaagccttg aggggctccg ggagggccct ttgtgcgggg
      961 ggagcggctc ggggctgtcc gcggggggac ggctgccttc gggggggacg gggcagggcg
     1021 gggttcggct tctggcgtgt gaccggcggc tctagagcct ctgctaacca tgttcatgcc
     1081 ttcttctttt tcctacagct cctgggcaac gtgctggtta ttgtgctgtc tcatcatttt
     1141 ggcaaagaat tggatcccca taacttcgta taaagtatcc tatacgaagt tatatcaaaa
     1201 taggaagacc aatgcttcac catcgacccg aattgccaag catcaccatc gacccataac
     1261 ttcgtataat gtatgctata cgaagttata ctagtgctag cggatccgat atcctaacgt
     1321 ggcttcttct gccaaagcat gatgaggatg ataagggaga tgatggtgag caccaccagg
     1381 gccaggatgg ctgagatcac caccacctta aagggcaagg agtgtggcac cacgatgacc
     1441 tcctgcgtgt cctggcccac agcattcaga tcctcttctg agatgagttt ttgttcgtcg
     1501 acctgcagtt tcagtgcctt gtcattcggt tctttgaaca gtgctttcat ttcgtctgac
     1561 agttcgaaat tcatgttcag ggggttgtta aagttgtact ccagcttgtg ccccaggatg
     1621 ttgccgtcct ccttgaagtc gatgcccttc agctcgatgc ggttcaccag ggtgtcgccc
     1681 tcgaacttca cctcggcgcg ggtcttgtag gtgccgtcgt ccttgaagct gatggtgcgc
     1741 tcctggacgt agccttcggg catggcggac ttgaagaagt cgtgctgctt catgtggtcg
     1801 gggtagcggc tgaagcactg cacgccgtag gtcagggtgg tcacgagggt gggccagggc
     1861 acgggcagct tgccggtggt gcagatgaac ttcagggtca gcttgccgtt ggtggcatcg
     1921 ccctcgccct cgccgcgcac gctgaacttg tggccgttta cgtcgccgtc cagctcgacc
     1981 aggatgggca ccaccccggt gaacagctcc tcgcccttgc tcatgctccc tccggtaccg
     2041 cccttgtaca gctcgtccat gccgagagtg atcccggcgg cggtcacgaa ctccagcagg
     2101 accatgtgat cgcgcttctc gttggggtct ttgctcagca cggactgggt gctcaggtag
     2161 tggttgtcgg gcagcagcac ggggccgtcg ccgatggggg tgttctgctg gtagtggtcg
     2221 gcgagctgca cgctgccgtc ctccacgttg tggcggatct tgaagttcgc cttgatgccg
     2281 ttcttctgct tgtcggcggt gatatagacg ttgtggctca ccagaattgg atttttgaac
     2341 cacttatcaa accatttttc cgcttcaccg gaggtctgca cctgagcgat ggtgtcatcc
     2401 atcagctttt tgaactgcgg atcatcttta cgcaacatac aaccgtaggc ctcctgagac
     2461 tgcggcttgc cgacgatttc ccagttgtct ggtttcttcg ctttcgcacg ttcaccggcc
     2521 agcagcacgt catccatcat aaaggcaacg gcacgaccgc tttccagggt gcggaaagag
     2581 tcaccgtgat ctttggcgct gatgatgcgc atattcattt tttgctcttc attcagtttg
     2641 ttgagcaaaa cttcagaggt agtgccggaa gtgacgacta cggctttgtc tttcaggttg
     2701 gcaaaatctt tgatatcgcc accctttttg gtcaacaggc gcgtaccgac cacgaaaata
     2761 gtgtcagaga aagccgcctg tttttggcgt tcgacgttgt tggtggtaga accacattca
     2821 aaatcgaaag tgccgttttg cagcagtgga atacggtttt gtgaggtaat cggaatcagt
     2881 tttacctgca agtccggttt gttgagtttc tttttcactg cttcaacaat ggcgttggag
     2941 taatcctgcg agtaacccac cactttttgc tgattgtcgt aataagagaa aggcactgaa
     3001 gattcacggt gaccgacgac aatcacaccg tttttggcga ttttgtccag cgtgctgcct
     3061 gcggcagatc tgtcaccagt ggaacctgga acccagagca gcagtaccca tagcaggagt
     3121 gtgtctgtct ccatggtggc gatatcaccg gtggtaccac tagtataact tcgtatagga
     3181 tactttatac gaagttatca ttgggattct tcctattttg atccaagcat caccatcgac
     3241 cctctagtcc aaatctcacc atcgacccat aacttcgtat agcatacatt atacgaagtt
     3301 atgtccctcg aagaggttcg aaacactgaa aagggccaat tctgcaaatg atccactcga
     3361 gaagcttatc gataatcaac ctctggatta caaaatttgt gaaagattga ctggtattct
     3421 taactatgtt gctcctttta cgctatgtgg atacgctgct ttaatgcctt tgtatcatgc
     3481 tattgcttcc cgtatggctt tcattttctc ctccttgtat aaatcctggt tgctgtctct
     3541 ttatgaggag ttgtggcccg ttgtcaggca acgtggcgtg gtgtgcactg tgtttgctga
     3601 cgcaaccccc actggttggg gcattgccac cacctgtcag ctcctttccg ggactttcgc
     3661 tttccccctc cctattgcca cggcggaact catcgccgcc tgccttgccc gctgctggac
     3721 aggggctcgg ctgttgggca ctgacaattc cgtggtgttg tcggggaaat catcgtcctt
     3781 tccttggctg ctcgcctgtg ttgccacctg gattctgcgc gggacgtcct tctgctacgt
     3841 cccttcggcc ctcaatccag cggaccttcc ttcccgcggc ctgctgccgg ctctgcggcc
     3901 tcttccgcgt cttcgccttc gccctcagac gagtcggatc tccctttggg ccgcctcccc
     3961 gcatcgatac cgtcgacccg ggcggccgct tcgagcagac atgataagat acattgatga
     4021 gtttggacaa accacaacta gaatgcagtg aaaaaaatgc tttatttgtg aaatttgtga
     4081 tgctattgct ttatttgtaa ccattataag ctgcaataaa caagttaaca acaacaattg
     4141 cattcatttt atgtttcagg ttcaggggga gatgtgggag gttttttaaa gcaagtaaaa
     4201 cctctacaaa tgtggtaaaa tcgataagga tcttcctaga gcatggctac gtagataagt
     4261 agcatggcgg gttaatcatt aactacaagg aacccctagt gatggagttg gccactccct
     4321 ctctgcgcgc tcgctcgctc actgaggccg ggcgaccaaa ggtcgcccga cgcccgggct
     4381 ttgcccgggc ggcctcagtg agcgagcgag cgcgcagctg cattaatgaa tcggccaacg
     4441 cgcggggaga ggcggtttgc gtattgggcg ctcttccgct tcctcgctca ctgactcgct
     4501 gcgctcggtc gttcggctgc ggcgagcggt atcagctcac tcaaaggcgg taatacggtt
     4561 atccacagaa tcaggggata acgcaggaaa gaacatgtga gcaaaaggcc agcaaaaggc
     4621 caggaaccgt aaaaaggccg cgttgctggc gtttttccat aggctccgcc cccctgacga
     4681 gcatcacaaa aatcgacgct caagtcagag gtggcgaaac ccgacaggac tataaagata
     4741 ccaggcgttt ccccctggaa gctccctcgt gcgctctcct gttccgaccc tgccgcttac
     4801 cggatacctg tccgcctttc tcccttcggg aagcgtggcg ctttctcata gctcacgctg
     4861 taggtatctc agttcggtgt aggtcgttcg ctccaagctg ggctgtgtgc acgaaccccc
     4921 cgttcagccc gaccgctgcg ccttatccgg taactatcgt cttgagtcca acccggtaag
     4981 acacgactta tcgccactgg cagcagccac tggtaacagg attagcagag cgaggtatgt
     5041 aggcggtgct acagagttct tgaagtggtg gcctaactac ggctacacta gaagaacagt
     5101 atttggtatc tgcgctctgc tgaagccagt taccttcgga aaaagagttg gtagctcttg
     5161 atccggcaaa caaaccaccg ctggtagcgg tggttttttt gtttgcaagc agcagattac
     5221 gcgcagaaaa aaaggatctc aagaagatcc tttgatcttt tctacggggt ctgacgctca
     5281 gtggaacgaa aactcacgtt aagggatttt ggtcatgaga ttatcaaaaa ggatcttcac
     5341 ctagatcctt ttaaattaaa aatgaagttt taaatcaatc taaagtatat atgagtaaac
     5401 ttggtctgac agttaccaat gcttaatcag tgaggcacct atctcagcga tctgtctatt
     5461 tcgttcatcc atagttgcct gactccccgt cgtgtagata actacgatac gggagggctt
     5521 accatctggc cccagtgctg caatgatacc gcgagaccca cgctcaccgg ctccagattt
     5581 atcagcaata aaccagccag ccggaagggc cgagcgcaga agtggtcctg caactttatc
     5641 cgcctccatc cagtctatta attgttgccg ggaagctaga gtaagtagtt cgccagttaa
     5701 tagtttgcgc aacgttgttg ccattgctac aggcatcgtg gtgtcacgct cgtcgtttgg
     5761 tatggcttca ttcagctccg gttcccaacg atcaaggcga gttacatgat cccccatgtt
     5821 gtgcaaaaaa gcggttagct ccttcggtcc tccgatcgtt gtcagaagta agttggccgc
     5881 agtgttatca ctcatggtta tggcagcact gcataattct cttactgtca tgccatccgt
     5941 aagatgcttt tctgtgactg gtgagtactc aaccaagtca ttctgagaat agtgtatgcg
     6001 gcgaccgagt tgctcttgcc cggcgtcaat acgggataat accgcgccac atagcagaac
     6061 tttaaaagtg ctcatcattg gaaaacgttc ttcggggcga aaactctcaa ggatcttacc
     6121 gctgttgaga tccagttcga tgtaacccac tcgtgcaccc aactgatctt cagcatcttt
     6181 tactttcacc agcgtttctg ggtgagcaaa aacaggaagg caaaatgccg caaaaaaggg
     6241 aataagggcg acacggaaat gttgaatact catactcttc ctttttcaat attattgaag
     6301 catttatcag ggttattgtc tcatgagcgg atacatattt gaatgtattt agaaaaataa
     6361 acaaataggg gttccgcgca catttccccg aaaagtgcca cctaaattgt aagcgttaat
     6421 attttgttaa aattcgcgtt aaatttttgt taaatcagct cattttttaa ccaataggcc
     6481 gaaatcggca aaatccctta taaatcaaaa gaatagaccg agatagggtt gagtgttgtt
     6541 ccagtttgga acaagagtcc actattaaag aacgtggact ccaacgtcaa aggnnnnnnn
     6601 nnnnnnnnnn nnnnnnnnnn nnnnnnnnnn nnnnnnnnnn nntnnnnnnn nnnnnnnnnn
     6661 nnnnnnnnnn nnnnnnnnnn nnnnnnnnnn nnnnnnnnnn nnnnnnnnnn nnnnnnnnnn
     6721 nnnnnnnnnn nnnngnnnnn nnnnnnnnnn nnnnnnnnnn nnnnnnnnnn nnnnnnnnnn
     6781 nnnnnnnnnn nnnnnnnnnn nnnnnnnnnn nnnnnnnnnn nnnnnnnnnn nnnnnnnnnn
     6841 nnnnnnnnnn nnnnnnnnnc ccattcgcca ttcaggctgc gcaactgttg ggaagggcga
     6901 tcggt
//
