[The description below was written by a language model from this plasmid's Addgene catalogue record and the feature table of its GenBank file.]
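Description:
pAAV.CAG-FLEX.SF-iGluSnFR.A184V is a 6.9 kb AAV transfer plasmid for Cre-dependent expression of a genetically encoded fluorescent glutamate sensor in mammalian cells. It is maintained in E. coli through a high-copy ColE1/pUC-type origin with ampicillin selection (bla), and also carries an f1 phage origin. A recombination-deficient strain is listed for growth, which is usual for plasmids containing AAV inverted terminal repeats. Two AAV2 ITRs flank the expression cassette and define the segment that is packaged into recombinant AAV particles when replication and capsid functions are supplied in trans.

Between the ITRs, the CAG promoter (the chicken beta-actin promoter and chimeric intron are annotated) sits upstream of a FLEX switch made of paired lox2272 and loxP sites in opposing orientations. The roughly 1.8 kb synthetic sensor coding sequence lies between them in the antisense orientation, so it is not expressed until Cre recombinase inverts it and then excises one site of each pair, locking the cassette in the sense orientation. Read in its own direction, the open reading frame begins with a Kozak sequence and a mouse Ig-kappa leader, continues through the sensor (a GFP-derived fluorescent region is indicated by EGFP primer sites), and ends with a Myc epitope tag and the PDGFR-beta transmembrane domain. Together the leader and transmembrane domain display the sensor on the outer cell surface. The A184V substitution in the GltI glutamate-binding component gives a variant described as medium affinity. A WPRE and SV40 polyadenylation signal follow the cassette to enhance transcript stability and processing. The construct is used to image extracellular glutamate in Cre-defined cell populations. The depositor notes that a newer sensor generation, iGluSnFR3, is available.
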