Addgene plasmid #106187: pAAV.CAG-FLEX.SF-iGluSnFR.A184V
Purpose: Medium affinity glutamate sensor ** A newer version of this sensor is available. Please see iGluSnFR3 plasmids at https://www.addgene.org/browse/article/28220233/ **
Depositing lab: Loren Looger. Depositing organization: HHMI, Janelia Research Campus. Publication: Stability, affinity, and chromatic variants of the glutamate sensor iGluSnFR. Marvin JS, Scholl B, Wilson DE, Podgorski K, Kazemipour A, Muller JA, Schoch S, Quiroz FJU, Rebola N, Bao H, Little JP, Tkachuk AN, Cai E, Hantman AW, Wang SS, DePiero VJ, Borghuis BG, Chapman ER, Dietrich D, DiGregorio DA, Fitzpatrick D, Looger LL. Nat Methods. 2018 Nov;15(11):936-939. doi: 10.1038/s41592-018-0171-3. Epub 2018 Oct 30. PubMed 30377363.
Backbone
  Vector backbone: pAAV.CAG-FLEX
  Backbone size w/o insert (bp): 5087
  Vector type: AAV
Growth in bacteria
  Bacterial resistance: Ampicillin, 100 μg/mL
  Growth temperature: 37°C
  Growth strain: NEB Stable
  Copy number: High Copy
Gene/Insert
  Gene/Insert name: SF-iGluSnFR.A184V
  Species: Synthetic
  Insert size (bp): 1821
  Mutation: GltI: A184V
  Promoter: CAG
  Cloning method: Restriction Enzyme; 5′ cloning site unknown (unknown if destroyed); 3′ cloning site unknown (unknown if destroyed)
Terms and licenses: Academic/Nonprofit Terms; Industry Terms: Not Available to Industry
Depositor comments: ** A newer version of this sensor is available. Please see iGluSnFR3 plasmids at https://www.addgene.org/browse/article/28220233/ **
How to cite: pAAV.CAG-FLEX.SF-iGluSnFR.A184V was a gift from Loren Looger (Addgene plasmid # 106187 ; http://n2t.net/addgene:106187 ; RRID:Addgene_106187)
